>Addgene plasmid #153516 | pMSP3545-dCas9Str | depositor full sequence | sequence record 297190 | pMSP3545-dCas9Str sequence 12621 bps
AGATCTGATCCGTAGCGGTTTTCAAAATTTGCAACCAGGAATGAATTACTATCCCTTTTATCAAGAAGCG
CAAAAGAAAAACGAAATGATACACCAATCAGTGCAAAAAAAGATATAATGGGAGATAAGACGGTTCGTGT
TCGTGCTGACTTGCACCATATCATAAAAATCGAAACAGCAAAGAATGGCGGAAACGTAAAAGAAGTTATG
GAAATAAGACTTAGAAGCAAACTTAAGAGTGTGTTGATAGTGCAGTATCTTAAAATTTTGTATAATAGGA
ATTGAAGTTAAATTAGATGCTAAAAATTTGTAATTAAGAAGGAGTGATTACATGAACAAAAATATAAAAT
ATTCTCAAAACTTTTTAACGAGTGAAAAAGTACTCAACCAAATAATAAAACAATTGAATTTAAAAGAAAC
CGATACCGTTTACGAAATTGGAACAGGTAAAGGGCATTTAACGACGAAACTGGCTAAAATAAGTAAACAG
GTAACGTCTATTGAATTAGACAGTCATCTATTCAACTTATCGTCAGAAAAATTAAAACTGAATACTCGTG
TCACTTTAATTCACCAAGATATTCTACAGTTTCAATTCCCTAACAAACAGAGGTATAAAATTGTTGGGAG
TATTCCTTACCATTTAAGCACACAAATTATTAAAAAAGTGGTTTTTGAAAGCCATGCGTCTGACATCTAT
CTGATTGTTGAAGAAGGATTCTACAAGCGTACCTTGGATATTCACCGAACACTAGGGTTGCTCTTGCACA
CTCAAGTCTCGATTCAGCAATTGCTTAAGCTGCCAGCGGAATGCTTTCATCCTAAACCAAAAGTAAACAG
TGTCTTAATAAAACTTACCCGCCATACCACAGATGTTCCAGATAAATATTGGAAGCTATATACGTACTTT
GTTTCAAAATGGGTCAATCGAGAATATCGTCAACTGTTTACTAAAAATCAGTTTCATCAAGCAATGAAAC
ACGCCAAAGTAAACAATTTAAGTACCGTTACTTATGAGCAAGTATTGTCTATTTTTAATAGTTATCTATT
ATTTAACGGGAGGAAATAATTCTATGAGTCGCTTTTGTAAATTTGGAAAGTTACACGTTACTAAAGGGAA
TGTAGATAAATTATTAGGTATACTACTGACAGCTTCCAAGGAGCTAAAGAGGTCCCTAGCGCTTAGAATC
GCTTTAGGAAACACGATCCAGTCCAATAATCGTCGATAAAAACTTTTGAAAAAGGTTGGTGAAATTACCT
ACTTTTGGAATAATCACAAATCACAAGTGATTAATCACAAATCACAAGTGATTAATCACTTGTTTATTAA
GATATTAAAAGCTATAATTTAAATAAAGCGTGAATTTTATTACACAAAAAGAGGGGGGAGAAACTTGGAA
CTAGCATTTAGAGAAAGCTTAAAAAAGATGAGAGGTACCAAATCAAAAGAAAAATTCTCCCAAGAATTAG
AAATGAGTAGATCAAATTATTCACGAATAGAATCAGGAAAATCAGATCCAACCATAAAAACACTAGAACA
AATTGCAAAGTTAACTAACTCAACGCTAGTAGTGGATTTAATCCCAAATGAGCCAACAGAACCAGAACCA
GAAACAGAATCAGAACAAGTAACATTGGATTTAGAAATGGAAGAAGAAAAAAGCAATGACTTCGTGTGAA
TAATGCACGAAATCGTTGCTTATTTTTTTTTAAAAGCGGTATACTAGATATAACGAAACAACGAACTGAA
TAGAAACGAAAAAAGAGCCATGACACATTTATAAAATGTTTGACGACATTTTATAAATGCATAGCCCGAT
AAGATTGCCAAACCAACGCTTATCAGTTAGTCAGATGAACTCTTCCCTCGTAAGAAGTTATTTAATTAAC
TTTGTTTGAAGACGGTATATAACCGTACTATCATTATATAGGGAAATCAGAGAGTTTTCAAGTATCTAAG
CTACTGAATTTAAGAATTGTTAAGCAATCAATCGGAAATCGTTTGATTGCTTTTTTTGTATTCATTTATA
GAAGGTGGAGTTTGTATGAATCATGATGAATGTAAAACTTATATAAAAAATAGTTTATTGGAGATAAGAA
AATTAGCAAATATCTATACACTAGAAACGTTTAAGAAAGAGTTAGAAAAGAGAAATATCTACTTAGAAAC
AAAATCAGATAAGTATTTTTCTTCGGAGGGGGAAGATTATATATATAAGTTAATAGAAAATAACAAAATA
ATTTATTCGATTAGTGGAAAAAAATTGACTTATAAAGGAAAAAAATCTTTTTCAAAACATGCAATATTGA
AACAGTTGAATGAAAAAGCAAACCAAGTTAATTAAACAACCTATTTTATAGGATTTATAGGAAAGGAGAA
CAGCTGAATGAATATCCCTTTTGTTGTAGAAACTGTGCTTCATGACGGCTTGTTAAAGTACAAATTTAAA
AATAGTAAAATTCGCTCAATCACTACCAAGCCAGGTAAAAGCAAAGGGGCTATTTTTGCGTATCGCTCAA
AATCAAGCATGATTGGCGGTCGTGGTGTTGTTCTGACTTCCGAGGAAGCGATTCAAGAAAATCAAGATAC
ATTTACACATTGGACACCCAACGTTTATCGTTATGGAACGTATGCAGACGAAAACCGTTCATACACGAAA
GGACATTCTGAAAACAATTTAAGACAAATCAATACCTTCTTTATTGATTTTGATATTCACACGGCAAAAG
AAACTATTTCAGCAAGCGATATTTTAACAACCGCTATTGATTTAGGTTTTATGCCTACTATGATTATCAA
ATCTGATAAAGGTTATCAAGCATATTTTGTTTTAGAAACGCCAGTCTATGTGACTTCAAAATCAGAATTT
AAATCTGTCAAAGCAGCCAAAATAATTTCGCAAAATATCCGAGAATATTTTGGAAAGTCTTTGCCAGTTG
ATCTAACGTGTAATCATTTTGGTATTGCTCGCATACCAAGAACGGACAATGTAGAATTTTTTGATCCTAA
TTACCGTTATTCTTTCAAAGAATGGCAAGATTGGTCTTTCAAACAAACAGATAATAAGGGCTTTACTCGT
TCAAGTCTAACGGTTTTAAGCGGTACAGAAGGCAAAAAACAAGTAGATGAACCCTGGTTTAATCTCTTAT
TGCACGAAACGAAATTTTCAGGAGAAAAGGGTTTAATAGGGCGTAATAACGTCATGTTTACCCTCTCTTT
AGCCTACTTTAGTTCAGGCTATTCAATCGAAACGTGCGAATATAATATGTTTGAGTTTAATAATCGATTA
GATCAACCCTTAGAAGAAAAAGAAGTAATCAAAATTGTTAGAAGTGCCTATTCAGAAAACTATCAAGGGG
CTAATAGGGAATACATTACCATTCTTTGCAAAGCTTGGGTATCAAGTGATTTAACCAGTAAAGATTTATT
TGTCCGTCAAGGGTGGTTTAAATTCAAGAAAAAAAGAAGCGAACGTCAACGTGTTCATTTGTCAGAATGG
AAAGAAGATTTAATGGCTTATATTAGCGAAAAAAGCGATGTATACAAGCCTTATTTAGTGACGACCAAAA
AAGAGATTAGAGAAGTGCTAGGCATTCCTGAACGGACATTAGATAAATTGCTGAAGGTACTGAAGGCGAA
TCAGGAAATTTTCTTTAAGATTAAACCAGGAAGAAATGGTGGCATTCAACTTGCTAGTGTTAAATCATTG
TTGCTATCGATCATTAAAGTAAAAAAAGAAGAAAAAGAAAGCTATATAAAGGCGCTGACAAATTCTTTTG
ACTTAGAGCATACATTCATTCAAGAGACTTTAAACAAGCTAGCAGAACGCCCTAAAACGGACACACAACT
CGATTTGTTTAGCTATGATACAGGCTGAAAATAAAACCCGCACTATGCCATTACATTTATATCTATGATA
CGTGTTTGTTTTTTCTTTGCTGTTTAGCGAATGATTAGCAGAAATATACAGAGTAAGATTTTAATTAATT
ATTAGGGGGAGAAGGAGAGAGTAGCCCGAAAACTTTTAGTTGGCTTGGACTGAACGAAGTGAGGGAAAGG
CTACTAAAACGTCGAGGGGCAGTGAGAGCGAAGCGAACACTTGATTTTTTAATTTTCTATCTTTTATAGG
TCATTAGAGTATACTTATTTGTCCTATAAACTATTTAGCAGCATAATAGATTTATTGAATAGGTCATTTA
AGTTGAGCATATTAGAGGAGGAAAATCTTGGAGAAATATTTGAAGAACCCGATTACATGGATTGGATTAG
TTCTTGTGGTTACGTGGTTTTTAACTAAAAGTAGTGAATTTTTGATTTTTGGTGTGTGTGTCTTGTTGTT
AGTATTTGCTAGTCAAAGTGATTAAATAGAATTCTCATGTTTGACAGCTTATCATCGGAGCTCCGATGAT
AAGCTGTCCAAACATGAGAATTCCCCGGCTTTAGGTATAGTGTGTATCTCAATCCTTGGTATATTGAAAA
GAAAGACTAAAAATTGATAGATTATATTTCTTCAGAATGAATGGTATAATGAAGTAATGAGTACTAAACA
ATCGGAGGTAAAGTGGTGTATAAAATTTTAATAGTTGATGATGATCAGGAAATTTTAAAATTAATGAAGA
CAGCATTAGAAATGAGAAACTATGAAGTTGCGACGCATCAAAACATTTCACTTCCCTTGGATATTACTGA
TTTTCAGGGATTTGATTTGATTTTGTTAGATATCATGATGTCAAATATTGAAGGGACAGAAATTTGTAAA
AGGATTCGCAGAGAAATATCAACTCCAATTATCTTTGTTAGTGCGAAAGATACAGAAGAGGATATTATAA
ACGGCTTAGGTATTGGTGGGGATGACTATATTACTAAGCCTTTTAGCCTTAAACAGTTGGTTGCAAAAGT
GGAAGCAAATATAAAGCGAGAGGAACGCAATAAACATGCAGTTCATGTTTTTTCAGAGATTCGTAGAGAT
TTAGGACCAATTACATTTTATTTAGAAGAAAGGCGAGTCTGTGTCAATGGTCAAACAATTCCACTGACTT
GTCGTGAATACGATATTCTTGAATTACTATCACAACGAACTTCTAAAGTTTATACGAGAGAGGATATTTA
TGATGACGTATATGATGAATATTCTAATGCACTTTTTCGGTCAATCTCGGAGTATATTTATCAGATTAGG
AGTAAGTTTGCACCATACGATATTAATCCGATAAAAACGGTTCGGGGACTTGGGTATCAGTGGCATGGGT
AAAAAATATTCAATGCGTCGACGGATATGGCAAGCTGTCATTGAAATTATCATAGGTACTTGTCTACTTA
TCCTGTTGTTACTGGGCTTGACTTTCTTTCTACGACAAATTGGACAAATCAGTGGTTCAGAAACTATTCG
TTTATCTTTAGATTCAGATAATTTAACTATTTCTGATATCGAACGTGATATGAAACACTACCCATATGAT
TATATTATTTTTGACAATGATACAAGTAAAATTTTGGGAGGACATTATGTCAAGTCGGATGTACCTAGTT
TTGTAGCTTCAAAACAGTCTTCACATAATATTACAGAAGGAGAAATTACTTATACTTATTCAAGCAATAA
GCATTTTTCAGTTGTTTTAAGACAAAACAGTATGCCTGAATTTACAAATCATACGCTTCGTTCAATTTCT
TATAATCAATTTACTTACCTTTTCTTTTTTCTTGGTGAAATAATACTCATTATTTTTTCTGTCTATCATC
TCATTAGAGAATTTTCTAAGAATTTTCAAGCCGTTCAAAAGATTGCATTGAAGATGGGGGAAATAACTAC
TTTTCCTGAACAAGAGGAATCAAAAATTATTGAATTTGATCAGGTTCTGAATAACTTATATTCGAAAAGT
AAGGAGTTAGCTTTCCTTATTGAAGCGGAGCGTCATGAAAAACATGATTTATCCTTCCAGGTTGCTGCAC
TTTCACATGATGTTAAGACACCTTTAACAGTATTAAAAGGAAATATTGAACTGCTAGAGATGACTGAAGT
AAATGAACAACAAGCTGATTTTATTGAGTCAATGAAAAATAGTTTGACTGTTTTTGACAAGTATTTTAAC
ACAATGATTAGTTATACAAAACTTTTGAATGATGAAAATGATTACAAAGCGACAATCTCCCTGGAGGATT
TTTTGATAGATTTATCAGTTGAGTTGGAAGAGTTGTCAACAACTTATCAAGTGGATTATCAGCTAGTTAA
AAAAACAGATTTAACCACTTTTTACGGAAATACATTAGCTTTAAGTCGAGCACTTATCAATATCTTTGTT
AATGCCTGTCAGTATGCTAAAGAGGGTGAAAAAATAGTCAGTTTGAGTATTTATGATGATGAAAAATATC
TCTATTTTGAAATCTGGAATAATGGTCATCCTTTTTCTGAACAAGCAAAAAAAAATGCTGGAAAACTATT
TTTCACAGAAGATACTGGACGTAGTGGGAAACACTATGGGATTGGACTATCTTTTGCTCAAGGTGTAGCT
TTAAAACATCAAGGAAACTTAATTCTCAGTAATCCTCAAAAAGGTGGGGCAGAAGTTATCCTAAAAATAA
AAAAGTAATTTAGTAATCTCTAAGGATTACTTTTTTTGTTTCGGCAAACTATTAACTGGCGAACTACTTA
CTCTAGCTTCCCGGCAACAATTAATAGACTGGATGGAGGCGGATAAAGTTGCAGGACCACTTCTGCGCTC
GGCCCTTCCGGCTGGCTGGTTTATTGCTGATAAATCTGGAGCCGGTGAGCGTGGGTCTCGCGGTATCATT
GCAGCACTGGGGCCAGATGGTAAGCCCTCCCGTATCGTAGTTATCTACACGACGGGGAGTCAGGCAACTA
TGGATGAACGAAATAGACAGATCGCTGAGATAGGTGCCTCACTGATTAAGCATTGGTAACTGTCAGACCA
AGTTTACTCATATATACTTTAGATTGATTTAAAACTTCATTTTTAATTTAAAAGGATCTAGGTGAAGATC
CTTTTTGATAATCTCATGACCAAAATCCCTTAACGTGAGTTTTCGTTCCACTGAGCGTCAGACCCCGTAG
AAAAGATCAAAGGATCTTCTTGAGATCCTTTTTTTCTGCGCGTAATCTGCTGCTTGCAAACAAAAAAACC
ACCGCTACCAGCGGTGGTTTGTTTGCCGGATCAAGAGCTACCAACTCTTTTTCCGAAGGTAACTGGCTTC
AGCAGAGCGCAGATACCAAATACTGTCCTTCTAGTGTAGCCGTAGTTAGGCCACCACTTCAAGAACTCTG
TAGCACCGCCTACATACCTCGCTCTGCTAATCCTGTTACCAGTGGCTGCTGCCAGTGGCGATAAGTCGTG
TCTTACCGGGTTGGACTCAAGACGATAGTTACCGGATAAGGCGCAGCGGTCGGGCTGAACGGGGGGTTCG
TGCACACAGCCCAGCTTGGAGCGAACGACCTACACCGAACTGAGATACCTACAGCGTGAGCATTGAGAAA
GCGCCACGCTTCCCGAAGGGAGAAAGGCGGACAGGTATCCGGTAAGCGGCAGGGTCGGAACAGGAGAGCG
CACGAGGGAGCTTCCAGGGGGAAACGCCTGGTATCTTTATAGTCCTGTCGGGTTTCGCCACCTCTGACTT
GAGCGTCGATTTTTGTGATGCTCGTCAGGGGGGCGGAGCCTATGGAAAAACGCCAGCAACGCGGCCTTTT
TACGGTTCCTGGCCTTTTGCTGGCCTTTTGCTCACATGTTCTTTCCTGCGTTATCCCCTGATTCTGTGGA
TAACCGTATTACCGCCTTTGAGTGAGCTGATACCGCTCGCCGCAGCCGAACGACCGAGCGCAGCGAGTCA
GTGAGCGAGGAAGCGGAAGAGCGCCCAATACGCAAACCGCCTCTCCCCGCGCGTTGGCCGATTCATTAAT
GCAGGTTAACCTGGCTTATCGAAATTAATACGACTCACTATAGGGAGACCGGCCTCGAGAAGCTCGCGTT
ATCGGTCCTTTAATTGGTGGACAAATTTACATTAGTCTCGGACATTCTGCTCCCGCCCTTATGGGATTTA
TCTTCCTTATTCTCGCTTTGATTGTTCTATCGAAAGCGAAATCAAACGAATAATTTATAAATAAAAAAAC
CACCTCTAAAAGGTGATTTTTATTTATAAATTACAATTTTTCAGCAATATCAGTAATTGCTTTATCAACT
GCTGCTTTTTGGCTATCAATCAAAGCAACACGTGCTGTAATTTGTTTAATTGCCATTTCAATTGAACGTT
TCAAGCCTTGGTTTTCTAATTTTGGTTCAAAGAAAGCTTGAGCTCTCTAGAACTAGTTTAGTCACCTCCT
AGCTGACTCAAATCAATGCGTGTTTCATAAAGACCAGTGATGGATTGATGGATAAGAGTGGCATCTAAAA
CTTCTTTTGTAGACGTATATCGTTTACGATCAATTGTTGTATCAAAATATTTAAAAGCAGCGGGAGCTCC
AAGATTCGTCAACGTAAATAAATGAATAATATTTTCTGCTTGTTCACGTATTGGTTTGTCTCTATGTTTG
TTATATGCACTAAGAACTTTATCTAAATTGGCATCTGCTAAAATAACACGCTTAGAAAATTCACTGATTT
GCTCAATAATCTCATCTAAATAATGCTTATGCTGCTCCACAAACAATTGTTTTTGTTCGTTATCTTCTGG
ACTACCCTTCAACTTTTCATAATGACTAGCTAAATATAAAAAATTCACATATTTGCTTGGCAGAGCCAGC
TCATTTCCTTTTTGTAATTCTCCGGCACTAGCCAGCATCCGTTTACGACCGTTTTCTAACTCAAAAAGAC
TATATTTAGGTAGTTTAATGATTAAGTCTTTTTTAACTTCCTTATATCCTTTAGCTTCTAAAAAGTCAAT
CGGATTTTTTTCAAAGGAACTTCTTTCCATAATTGTGATCCCTAGTAACTCTTTAACGGATTTTAACTTC
TTCGATTTCCCTTTTTCCACCTTAGCAACCACTAGGACTGAATAAGCTACCGTTGGACTATCAAAACCAC
CATATTTTTTTGGATCCCAGTCTTTTTTACGAGCAATAAGCTTGTCCGAATTTCTTTTTGGTAAAATTGA
CTCCTTGGAGAATCCGCCTGTCTGTACTTCTGTTTTCTTGACAATATTGACTTGGGGCATGGACAATACT
TTGCGCACTGTGGCAAAATCTCGCCCTTTATCCCAGACAATTTCTCCAGTTTCCCCATTAGTTTCGATTA
GAGGGCGTTTGCGAATCTCTCCATTTGCAAGTGTAATTTCTGTTTTGAAGAAGTTCATGATATTAGAGTA
AAAGAAATATTTTGCGGTTGCTTTGCCTATTTCTTGCTCAGACTTAGCAATCATTTTACGAACATCATAA
ACTTTATAATCACCATAGACAAACTCCGATTCAAGTTTTGGATATTTCTTAATCAAAGCAGTTCCAACGA
CGGCATTTAGATACGCATCATGGGCATGATGGTAATTGTTAATCTCACGTACTTTATAGAATTGGAAATC
TTTTCGGAAGTCAGAAACTAATTTAGATTTTAAGGTAATCACTTTAACCTCTCGAATAAGTTTATCATTT
TCATCGTATTTAGTATTCATGCGACTATCCAAAATTTGTGCCACATGCTTAGTGATTTGGCGAGTTTCAA
CCAATTGGCGTTTGATAAAACCAGCTTTATCAAGTTCACTCAAACCTCCACGTTCAGCTTTCGTTAAATT
ATCAAACTTACGTTGAGTGATTAACTTGGCGTTTAGAAGTTGTCTCCAATAGTTTTTCATCTTTTTGACT
ACTTCTTCACTTGGAACGTTATCCGATTTACCACGATTTTTATCAGAACGCGTTAAGACCTTATTGTCTA
TTGAATCGTCTTTAAGGAAACTTTGTGGAACAATGGCATCGACATCATAATCACTTAAACGATTAATATC
TAATTCTTGGTCCACATACATGTCTCTTCCATTTTGGAGATAATAGAGATAGAGCTTTTCATTTTGCAAT
TGAGTATTTTCAACAGGATGCTCTTTAAGAATCTGACTTCCTAATTCTTTGATACCTTCTTCGATTCGTT
TCATACGCTCTCGCGAATTTTTCTGGCCCTTTTGAGTTGTCTGATTTTCACGTGCCATTTCAATAACGAT
ATTTTCTGGCTTATGCCGCCCCATTACTTTGACCAATTCATCAACAACTTTTACAGTCTGTAAAATACCT
TTTTTAATAGCAGGGCTACCAGCTAAATTTGCAATATGTTCATGTAAACTATCGCCTTGTCCAGACACTT
GTGCTTTTTGAATGTCTTCTTTAAATGTCAAACTATCATCATGGATCAGCTGCATAAAATTGCGATTGGC
AAAACCATCTGATTTCAAAAAATCTAATATTGTTTTGCCAGATTGCTTATCCCTAATACCATTAATCAAT
TTTCGAGACAAACGTCCCCAACCAGTATAACGGCGACGTTTAAGCTGTTTCATCACCTTATCATCAAAGA
GGTGAGCATATGTTTTAAGTCTTTCCTCAATCATCTCCCTATCTTCAAATAAGGTCAATGTTAAAACAAT
ATCCTCTAAGATATCTTCATTTTCTTCATTATCCAAAAAATCTTTATCTTTAATAATTTTTAGCAAATCA
TGGTAGGTACCTAATGAAGCATTAAATCTATCTTCAACTCCTGAAATTTCAACACTATCAAAACATTCTA
TTTTTTTGAAATAATCTTCTTTTAATTGCTTAACGGTTACTTTTCGATTTGTTTTGAAGAGTAAATCAAC
AATGGCTTTCTTCTGTTCACCTGAAAGAAATGCTGGTTTTCGCATTCCTTCAGTAACATATTTGACCTTT
GTCAATTCGTTATAAACCGTAAAATACTCATAAAGCAAACTATGTTTTGGTAGTACTTTTTCATTTGGAA
GATTTTTATCAAAGTTTGTCATGCGTTCAATAAATGATTGAGCTGAAGCACCTTTATCGACAACTTCTTC
AAAATTCCATGGGGTAATTGTTTCTTCAGACTTCCGAGTCATCCATGCAAAACGACTATTGCCACGCGCC
AATGGACCAACATAATAAGGAATTCGAAAAGTCAAGATTTTTTCAATCTTCTCACGATTGTCTTTTAAAA
ATGGATAAAAGTCTTCTTGTCTTCTCAAAATAGCATGCAGCTCACCCAAGTGAATTTGATGGGGAATAGA
GCCGTTGTCAAAGGTCCGTTGCTTGCGCAGCAAATCTTCACGATTTAGTTTCACCAATAATTCCTCAGTA
CCATCCATTTTTTCTAAAATTGGTTTGATAAATTTATAAAATTCTTCTTGGCTAGCTCCCCCATCAATAT
AACCTGCATATCCGTTTTTTGATTGATCAAAAAAGATTTCTTTATACTTTTCTGGAAGTTGTTGTCGAAC
TAAAGCTTTTAAAAGAGTCAAGTCTTGATGATGTTCATCGTAGCGTTTAATCATTGAAGCTGATAGGGGA
GCCTTAGTTATTTCAGTATTTACTCTTAGGATATCTGAAAGTAAAATAGCATCTGATAAATTCTTAGCTG
CCAAAAACAAATCAGCATATTGATCTCCAATTTGCGCCAATAAATTATCTAAATCATCATCGTAAGTATC
TTTTGAAAGCTGTAATTTAGCATCTTCTGCCAAATCAAAATTTGATTTAAAATTAGGGGTCAAACCCAAT
GACAAAGCAATGAGATTCCCAAATAAGCCATTTTTCTTCTCACCGGGGAGCTGAGCAATGAGATTTTCTA
ATCGTCTTGATTTACTCAATCGTGCAGAAAGAATCGCTTTAGCATCTACTCCACTTGCGTTAATAGGGTT
TTCTTCAAATAATTGATTGTAGGTTTGTACCAACTGGATAAATAGTTTGTCCACATCACTATTATCAGGA
TTTAAATCTCCCTCAATCAAAAAATGACCACGAAACTTAATCATATGCGCTAAGGCCAAATAGATTAAGC
GCAAATCCGCTTTATCAGTAGAATCTACCAATTTTTTTCGCAGATGATAGATAGTTGGATATTTCTCATG
ATAAGCAACTTCATCTACTATATTTCCAAAAATAGGATGACGTTCATGCTTCTTGTCTTCTTCCACCAAA
AAAGACTCTTCAAGTCGATGAAAGAAACTATCATCTACTTTCGCCATCTCATTTGAAAAAATCTCCTGTA
GATAACAAATACGATTCTTCCGACGTGTATACCTTCTACGAGCTGTCCGTTTGAGACGAGTCGCTTCCGC
TGTCTCTCCACTGTCAAATAAAAGAGCCCCTATAAGATTTTTTTTGATACTGTGGCGGTCTGTATTTCCC
AGAACCTTGAACTTTTTAGACGGAACCTTATATTCATCAGTGATCACCGCCCATCCGACGCTATTTGTGC
CGATAGCTAAGCCTATTGAGTATTTCTTATCCATGGTGAGTGCCTCCTTATAATTTATTTTGTAGTTCCT
TCGAACGAAATCATTGTATCTAACAAACTTCAGAATTTAATCAGAGCCGTTTATTATGCTCGCGTTATCG
ACAATAATATTATTACCAATACTTTCTCAAGATAGAATTAAGACTGTTTTAGATTTGTTAATGTTTCTAT
TGTCAGTATAGTTATAAGACT
Features (pLannotate 1.2.2; 11 found; start..end, strand, type, name):
    332..1066    +  CDS            erm: ERM_STREE - Experimental evidence at protein level: Swiss-Prot protein existence level 1. This protein produces a dimethylation of the adenine residue at position 2085 in 23S rRNA, resulting in reduced affinity between ribosomes and macrolide-lincosamide-streptogramin B antibiotics. From Streptococcus pneumoniae.
   1395..1676    +  CDS            copR: COPR_STRAG - Protein predicted: Swiss-Prot protein existence level 4. Involved in copy control of plasmid pIP501. From Streptococcus agalactiae.
   2388..3875    +  CDS            repS: REPS_STRPY - Protein predicted: Swiss-Prot protein existence level 4. Essential for replication. From Streptococcus pyogenes.
   4566..5249    +  CDS            nisR: NISR_LACLL - Protein inferred from homology: Swiss-Prot protein existence level 3. Member of the two-component regulatory system NisK/NisR involved in the regulation of the biosynthesis of lantibiotic nisin. NisR may function as a regulatory protein. From Lactococcus lactis subsp. lactis (Streptococcus lactis).
   5245..6585    +  CDS            nisK: NISK_LACLL - Protein inferred from homology: Swiss-Prot protein existence level 3. Member of the two-component regulatory system NisK/NisR involved in the regulation of the biosynthesis of lantibiotic nisin. NisK may function as a membrane-associated protein kinase that phosphorylates NisR in response to environmental signals. From Lactococcus lactis subsp. lactis (Streptococcus lactis).
   6624..6918    +  CDS            bla(M) (fragment): β-lactamase lacking the signal sequence; bla(M); allows cytosolic expression of β-lactamase
   7090..7678    +  rep_origin     ori: high-copy-number ColE1/pMB1/pBR322/pUC origin of replication
   7861..7914    +  CDS            lacI (fragment): lac repressor; lacI; The lac repressor binds to the lac operator to inhibit transcription in E. coli. This inhibition can be relieved by adding lactose or isopropyl-β-D-thiogalactopyranoside (IPTG).
   7936..7954    +  promoter       T7 promoter: promoter for bacteriophage T7 RNA polymerase
   8154..8300    -  CDS            pepN (fragment): AMPN_LACLC - Also known as lap. Experimental evidence at protein level: Swiss-Prot protein existence level 1. Aminopeptidase with broad substrate specificity to several peptides. It has more affinity for oligopeptides than for dipeptides. It plays an essential role in the metabolism, it may be involved in nitrogen supply or protein turnover (By similarity). From Lactococcus lactis subsp. cremoris (Streptococcus cremoris).
   8320..12424   -  CDS            dCas9 (fragment): catalytically dead mutant of the Cas9 endonuclease from the Streptococcus pyogenes Type II CRISPR/Cas system RNA-guided DNA-binding protein that lacks endonuclease activity due to the D10A mutation in the RuvC catalytic domain and the H840A mutation in the HNH catalytic domain
