>Addgene plasmid #153516 | pMSP3545-dCas9Str | addgene full sequence | sequence record 307073 | Addgene NGS Result
AGATCTGATCCGTAGCGGTTTTCAAAATTTGCAACCAGGAATGAATTACTATCCCTTTTATCAAGAAGCG
CACAAAAAGAAAAACGAAATGATACACCAATCAGTGCAAAAAAAGATATAATGGGAGATAAGACGGTTCG
TGTTCGTGCTGACTTGCACCATATCATAAAAATCGAAACAGCAAAGAATGGCGGAAACGTAAAAGAAGTT
ATGGAAATAAGACTTAGAAGCAAACTTAAGAGTGTGTTGATAGTGCAGTATCTTAAAATTTTGTATAATA
GGAATTGAAGTTAAATTAGATGCTAAAAATTTGTAATTAAGAAGGAGTGATTACATGAACAAAAATATAA
AATATTCTCAAAACTTTTTAACGAGTGAAAAAGTACTCAACCAAATAATAAAACAATTGAATTTAAAAGA
AACCGATACCGTTTACGAAATTGGAACAGGTAAAGGGCATTTAACGACGAAACTGGCTAAAATAAGTAAA
CAGGTAACGTCTATTGAATTAGACAGTCATCTATTCAACTTATCGTCAGAAAAATTAAAACTGAATACTC
GTGTCACTTTAATTCACCAAGATATTCTACAGTTTCAATTCCCTAACAAACAGAGGTATAAAATTGTTGG
GAGTATTCCTTACCATTTAAGCACACAAATTATTAAAAAAGTGGTTTTTGAAAGCCATGCGTCTGACATC
TATCTGATTGTTGAAGAAGGATTCTACAAGCGTACCTTGGATATTCACCGAACACTAGGGTTGCTCTTGC
ACACTCAAGTCTCGATTCAGCAATTGCTTAAGCTGCCAGCGGAATGCTTTCATCCTAAACCAAAAGTAAA
CAGTGTCTTAATAAAACTTACCCGCCATACCACAGATGTTCCAGATAAATATTGGAAGCTATATACGTAC
TTTGTTTCAAAATGGGTCAATCGAGAATATCGTCAACTGTTTACTAAAAATCAGTTTCATCAAGCAATGA
AACACGCCAAAGTAAACAATTTAAGTACCGTTACTTATGAGCAAGTATTGTCTATTTTTAATAGTTATCT
ATTATTTAACGGGAGGAAATAATTCTATGAGTCGCTTTTGTAAATTTGGAAAGTTACACGTTACTAAAGG
GAATGTAGATAAATTATTAGGTATACTACTGACAGCTTCCAAGGAGCTAAAGAGGTCCCTAGCGCTTAGA
ATCGCTTTAGGAAACACGATCCAGTCCAATAATCGTCGATAAAAACTTTTGAAAAAGGTTGGTGAAATTA
CCTACTTTTGGAATAATCACAAATCACAAGTGATTAATCACAAATCACAAGTGATTAATCACTTGTTTAT
TAAGATATTAAAAGCTATAATTTAAATAAAGCGTGAATTTTATTACACAAAAAGAGGGGGGAGAAACTTG
GAACTAGCATTTAGAGAAAGCTTAAAAAAGATGAGAGGTACCAAATCAAAAGAAAAATTCTCCCAAGAAT
TAGAAATGAGTAGATCAAATTATTCACGAATAGAATCAGGAAAATCAGATCCAACCATAAAAACACTAGA
ACAAATTGCAAAGTTAACTAACTCAACGCTAGTAGTGGATTTAATCCCAAATGAGCCAACAGAACCAGAA
CCAGAAACAGAATCAGAACAAGTAACATTGGATTTAGAAATGGAAGAAGAAAAAAGCAATGACTTCGTGT
GAATAATGCACGAAATCGTTGCTTATTTTTTTTAAAAGCGGTATACTAGATATAACGAAACAACGAACTG
AATAGAAACGAAAAAAGAGCCATGACACATTTATAAAATGTTTGACGACATTTTATAAATGCATAGCCCG
ATAAGATTGCCAAACCAACGCTTATCAGTTAGTCAGATGAACTCTTCCCTCGTAAGAAGTTATTTAATTA
ACTTTGTTTGAAGACGGTATATAACCGTACTATCATTATATAGGGAAATCAGAGAGTTTTCAAGTATCTA
AGCTACTGAATTTAAGAATTGTTAAGCAATCAATCGGAAATCGTTTGATTGCTTTTTTTGTATTCATTTA
TAGAAGGTGGAGTTTGTATGAATCATGATGAATGTAAAACTTATATAAAAAATAGTTTATTGGAGATAAG
AAAATTAGCAAATATCTATACACTAGAAACGTTTAAGAAAGAGTTAGAAAAGAGAAATATCTACTTAGAA
ACAAAATCAGATAAGTATTTTTCTTCGGAGGGGGAAGATTATATATATAAGTTAATAGAAAATAACAAAA
TAATTTATTCGATTAGTGGAAAAAAATTGACTTATAAAGGAAAAAAATCTTTTTCAAAACATGCAATATT
GAAACAGTTGAATGAAAAAGCAAACCAAGTTAATTAAACAACCTATTTTATAGGATTTATAGGAAAGGAG
AACAGCTGAATGAATATCCCTTTTGTTGTAGAAACTGTGCTTCATGACGGCTTGTTAAAGTACAAATTTA
AAAATAGTAAAATTCGCTCAATCACTACCAAGCCAGGTAAAAGCAAAGGGGCCATTTTTGCGTATCGCTC
AAAATCAAGCATGATTGGCGGTCGTGGTGTTGTTCTGACTTCCGAGGAAGCGATTCAAGAAAATCAAGAT
ACATTTACACATTGGACACCCAACGTTTATCGTTATGGAACGTATGCAGACGAAAACCGTTCATACACGA
AAGGACATTCTGAAAACAATTTAAGACAAATCAATACCTTCTTTATTGATTTTGATATTCACACGGCAAA
AGAAACTATTTCAGCAAGCGATATTTTAACAACCGCTATTGATTTAGGTTTTATGCCTACTATGATTATC
AAATCTGATAAAGGTTATCAAGCATATTTTGTTTTAGAAACGCCAGTCTATGTGACTTCAAAATCAGAAT
TTAAATCTGTCAAAGCAGCCAAAATAATTTCGCAAAATATCCGAGAATATTTTGGAAAGTCTTTGCCAGT
TGATCTAACGTGTAATCATTTTGGTATTGCTCGCATACCAAGAACGGACAATGTAGAATTTTTTGATCCT
AATTACCGTTATTCTTTCAAAGAATGGCAAGATTGGTCTTTCAAACAAACAGATAATAAGGGCCTTACTC
GTTCAAGTCTAACGGTTTTAAGCGGTACAGAAGGCAAAAAACAAGTAGATGAACCCTGGTTTAATCTCTT
ATTGCACGAAACGAAATTTTCAGGAGAAAAGGGTTTAATAGGGCGTAATAACGTCATGTTTACCCTCTCT
TTAGCCTACTTTAGTTCAGGCTATTCAATCGAAACGTGCGAATATAATATGTTTGAGTTTAATAATCGAT
TAGATCAACCCTTAGAAGAAAAAGAAGTAATCAAAATTGTTAGAAGTGCCTATTCAGAAAACTATCAAGG
GGCTAATAGGGAATACATTACCATTCTTTGCAAAGCTTGGGTATCAAGTGATTTAACCAGTAAAGATTTA
TTTGTCCGTCAAGGGTGGTTTAAATTCAAGAAAAAAAGAAGCGAACGTCAACGTGTTCATTTGTCAGAAT
GGAAAGAAGATTTAATGGCTTATATTAGCGAAAAAAGCGATGTATACAAGCCTTATTTAGTGACGACCAA
AAAAGAGATTAGAGAAGTGCTAGGCATTCCTGAACGGACATTAGATAAATTGCTGAAGGTACTGAAGGCG
AATCAGGAAATTTTCTTTAAGATCAAACCAGGAAGAAATGGTGGCATTCAACTTGCTAGTGTTAAATCAT
TGTTGCTATCGATCATTAAAGTAAAAAAAGAAGAAAAAGAAAGCTATATAAAGGCGCTGACAAATTCTTT
TGACTTAGAGCATACATTCATTCAAGAGACTTTAAACAAGCTAGCAGAACGCCCTAAAACGGACACACAA
CTCGATTTGTTTAGCTATGATACAGGCTGAAAATAAAACCCGCACTATGCCATTACATTTATATCTATGA
TACGTGTTTGTTTTTTCTTTGCTGTTTAGCGAATGATTAGCAGAAATATACAGAGTAAGATTTTAATTAA
TTATTAGGGGGAGAAGGAGAGAGTAGCCCGGAAACTTTTAGTTGGCTTGGACTGAACGAAGTGAGGGAAA
GGCTACTAAAACGTCGAGGGGCAGTGAGAGCGAAGCGAACACTTGATTTTTTAATTTTCTATCTTTTATA
GGTCATTAGAGTATACTTATTTGTCCTATAAACTATTTAGCAGCATAATAGATTTATTGAATAGGTCATT
TAAGTTGAGCATATTAGAGGAGGAAAATCTTGGAGAAATATTTGAAGAACCCGATTACATGGATTGGATT
AGTTCTTGTGGTTACGTGGTTTTTAACTAAAAGTAGTGAATTTTTGATTTTTGGTGTGTGTGTCTTGTTG
TTAGTATTTGCTAGTCAAAGTGATTAAATAGAATTCTCATGTTTGACAGCTTATCATCGGAGCTCCGATG
ATAAGCTGTCAAACATGAGAATTCCCGGCTTTAGGTATAGTGTGTATCTCAATCCTTGGTATATTGAAAA
GAAAGACTAAAAATTGATAGATTATATTTCTTCAGAATGAATGGTATAATGAAGTAATGAGTACTAAACA
ATCGGAGGTAAAGTGGTGTATAAAATTTTAATAGTTGATGATGATCAGGAAATTTTAAAATTAATGAAGA
CAGCATTAGAAATGAGAAACTATGAAGTTGCGACGCATCAAAACATTTCACTTCCCTTGGATATTACTGA
TTTTCAGGGATTTGATTTGATTTTGTTAGATATCATGATGTCAAATATTGAAGGGACAGAAATTTGTAAA
AGGATTCGCAGAGAAATATCAACTCCAATTATCTTTGTTAGTGCGAAAGATACAGAAGAGGATATTATAA
ACGGCTTAGGTATTGGTGGGGATGACTATATTACTAAGCCTTTTAGCCTTAAACAGTTGGTTGCAAAAGT
GGAAGCAAATATAAAGCGAGAGGAACGCAATAAACATGCAGTTCATGTTTTTTCAGAGATTCGTAGAGAT
TTAGGACCAATTACATTTTATTTAGAAGAAAGGCGAGTCTGTGTCAATGGTCAAACAATTCCACTGACTT
GTCGCGAATACGATATTCTTGAATTACTATCACAACGAACTTCTAAAGTTTATACGAGAGAGGATATTTA
TGATGACGTATATGATGAATATTCTAATGCACTTTTTCGGTCAATCTCGGAATATATTTATCAGATTAGG
AGTAAGTTTGCACCATACGATATTAATCCGATAAAAACGGTTCGGGGACTTGGGTATCAGTGGCATGGGT
AAAAAATATTCAATGCGTCGACGGATATGGCAAGCTGTCATTGAAATTATCATAGGTACTTGTCTACTTA
TCCTGTTGTTACTGGGCTTGACTTTCTTTCTACGACAAATTGGACAAATCAGTGGTTCAGAAACTATTCG
TTTATCTTTAGATTCAGATAATTTAACTATTTCTGATATCGAACGTGATATGAAACACTACCCATATGAT
TATATTATTTTTGACAATGATACAAGTAAAATTTTGGGAGGACATTATGTCAAGTCGGATGTACCTAGTT
TTGTAGCTTCAAAACAGTCTTCACATAATATTACAGAAGGAGAAATTACTTATACTTATTCAAGCAATAA
GCATTTTTCAGTTGTTTTAAGACAAAACAGTATGCCTGAATTTACAAATCATACGCTTCGTTCAATTTCT
TATAATCAATTTACTTACCTTTTCTTTTTTCTTGGTGAAATAATACTCATTATTTTTTCTGTCTATCATC
TCATTAGAGAATTTTCTAAGAATTTTCAAGCCGTTCAAAAGATTGCATTGAAGATGGGGGAAATAACTAC
TTTTCCTGAACAAGAGGAATCAAAAATTATTGAATTTGATCAGGTTCTGAATAACTTATATTCGAAAAGT
AAGGAGTTAGCTTTCCTTATTGAAGCGGAGCGTCATGAAAAACATGATTTATCCTTCCAGGTTGCTGCAC
TTTCACATGATGTTAAGACACCTTTAACAGTATTAAAAGGAAATATTGAACTGCTAGAGATGACTGAAGT
AAATGAACAACAAGCTGATTTTATTGAGTCAATGAAAAATAGTTTGACTGTTTTTGACAAGTATTTTAAC
ACAATGATTAGTTATACAAAACTTTTGAATGATGAAAATGATTACAAAGCGATAATCTCCCTGGAGGATT
TTTTGATAGATTTATCAGTTGAGTTGGAAGAGTTGTCAACAACTTATCAAGTGGATTATCAGCTAGTTAA
AAAAACAGATTTAACCACTTTTTACGGAAATACATTAGCTTTAAGTCGAGCACTTATCAATATCTTTGTT
AATGCCTGTCAGTATGCTAAAGAGGGTGAAAAAATAGTCGGTTTGAGTATTTATGATGATGAAAAATATC
TCTATTTTGAAATCTGGAATAATGGTCATCCTTTTTCTGAACAAGCAAAAAAAAATGCTGGAAAACTATT
TTTCACAGAAGATACTGGACGTAGTGGGAAACACTATGGGATTGGACTATCTTTTGCTCAAGGTGTAGCT
TTAAAACATCAAGGAAACTTAATTCTCAGTAATCCTCAAAAAGGTGGGGCAGAAGTTATCCTAAAAATAA
AAAAGTAATTTAGTAATCTCTAAGGATTACTTTTTTTGTTTCGGCAAACTATTAACTGGCGAACTACTTA
CTCTAGCTTCCCGGCAACAATTAATAGACTGGATGGAGGCGGATAAAGTTGCAGGACCACTTCTGCGCTC
GGCCCTTCCGGCTGGCTGGTTTATTGCTGATAAATCTGGAGCCGGTGAGCGTGGGTCTCGCGGTATCATT
GCAGCACTGGGGCCAGATGGTAAGCCCTCCCGTATCGTAGTTATCTACACGACGGGGAGTCAGGCAACTA
TGGATGAACGAAATAGACAGATCGCTGAGATAGGTGCCTCACTGATTAAGCATTGGTAACTGTCAGACCA
AGTTTACTCATATATACTTTAGATTGATTTAAAACTTCATTTTTAATTTAAAAGGATCTAGGTGAAGATC
CTTTTTGATAATCTCATGACCAAAATCCCTTAACGTGAGTTTTCGTTCCACTGAGCGTCAGACCCCGTAG
AAAAGATCAAAGGATCTTCTTGAGATCCTTTTTTTCTGCGCGTAATCTGCTGCTTGCAAACAAAAAAACC
ACCGCTACCAGCGGTGGTTTGTTTGCCGGATCAAGAGCTACCAACTCTTTTTCCGAAGGTAACTGGCTTC
AGCAGAGCGCAGATACCAAATACTGTTCTTCTAGTGTAGCCGTAGTTAGGCCACCACTTCAAGAACTCTG
TAGCACCGCCTACATACCTCGCTCTGCTAATCCTGTTACCAGTGGCTGCTGCCAGTGGCGATAAGTCGTG
TCTTACCGGGTTGGACTCAAGACGATAGTTACCGGATAAGGCGCAGCGGTCGGGCTGAACGGGGGGTTCG
TGCACACAGCCCAGCTTGGAGCGAACGACCTACACCGAACTGAGATACCTACAGCGTGAGCTATGAGAAA
GCGCCACGCTTCCCGAAGGGAGAAAGGCGGACAGGTATCCGGTAAGCGGCAGGGTCGGAACAGGAGAGCG
CACGAGGGAGCTTCCAGGGGGAAACGCCTGGTATCTTTATAGTCCTGTCGGGTTTCGCCACCTCTGACTT
GAGCGTCGATTTTTGTGATGCTCGTCAGGGGGGCGGAGCCTATGGAAAAACGCCAGCAACGCGGCCTTTT
TACGGTTCCTGGCCTTTTGCTGGCCTTTTGCTCACATGTTCTTTCCTGCGTTATCCCCTGATTCTGTGGA
TAACCGTATTACCGCCTTTGAGTGAGCTGATACCGCTCGCCGCAGCCGAACGACCGAGCGCAGCGAGTCA
GTGAGCGAGGAAGCGGAAGAGCGCCCAATACGCAAACCGCCTCTCCCCGCGCGTTGGCCGATTCATTAAT
GCAGGTTAACCTGGCTTATCGAAATTAATACGACTCACTATAGGGAGACCGGCCTCGAGAAGCTCGCGTT
ATCGGTCCTTTAATTGGTGGACAAATTTACATTAGTCTCGGACATTCTGCTCCCGCCCTTATGGGATTTA
TCTTCCTTATTCTCGCTTTGATTGTTCTATCGAAAGCGAAATCAAACGAATAATTTATAAATAAAAAAAC
CACCTCTAAAAGGTGATTTTTATTTATAAATTACAATTTTTCAGCAATATCAGTAATTGCTTTATCAACT
GCTGCTTTTTGGCTATCAATCAAAGCAACACGTGCTGTAATTTGTTTAATTGCCATTTCAATTGAACGTT
TCAAGCCTTGGTTTTCTAATTTTGGTTCAAAGAAAGCTTGAGCTCTCTAGAACTAGTTTAGTCACCTCCT
AGCTGACTCAAATCAATGCGTGTTTCATAAAGACCAGTGATGGATTGATGGATAAGAGTGGCATCTAAAA
CTTCTTTTGTAGACGTATATCGTTTACGATCAATTGTTGTATCAAAATATTTAAAAGCAGCGGGAGCTCC
AAGATTCGTCAACGTAAATAAATGAATAATATTTTCTGCTTGTTCACGTATTGGTTTGTCTCTATGTTTG
TTATATGCACTAAGAACTTTATCTAAATTGGCATCTGCTAAAATAACACGCTTAGAAAATTCACTGATTT
GCTCAATAATCTCATCTAAATAATGCTTATGCTGCTCCACAAACAATTGTTTTTGTTCGTTATCTTCTGG
ACTACCCTTCAACTTTTCATAATGACTAGCTAAATATAAAAAATTCACATATTTGCTTGGCAGAGCCAGC
TCATTTCCTTTTTGTAATTCTCCGGCACTAGCCAGCATCCGTTTACGACCGTTTTCTAACTCAAAAAGAC
TATATTTAGGTAGTTTAATGATTAAGTCTTTTTTAACTTCCTTATATCCTTTAGCTTCTAAAAAGTCAAT
CGGATTTTTTTCAAAGGAACTTCTTTCCATAATTGTGATCCCTAGTAACTCTTTAACGGATTTTAACTTC
TTCGATTTCCCTTTTTCCACCTTAGCAACCACTAGGACTGAATAAGCTACCGTTGGACTATCAAAACCAC
CATATTTTTTTGGATCCCAGTCTTTTTTACGAGCAATAAGCTTGTCCGAATTTCTTTTTGGTAAAATTGA
CTCCTTGGAGAATCCGCCTGTCTGTACTTCTGTTTTCTTGACAATATTGACTTGGGGCATGGACAATACT
TTGCGCACTGTGGCAAAATCTCGCCCTTTATCCCAGACAATTTCTCCAGTTTCCCCATTAGTTTCGATTA
GAGGGCGTTTGCGAATCTCTCCATTTGCAAGTGTAATTTCTGTTTTGAAGAAGTTCATGATATTAGAGTA
AAAGAAATATTTTGCGGTTGCTTTGCCTATTTCTTGCTCAGACTTAGCAATCATTTTACGAACATCATAA
ACTTTATAATCACCATAGACAAACTCCGATTCAAGTTTTGGATATTTCTTAATCAAAGCAGTTCCAACGA
CGGCATTTAGATACGCATCATGGGCATGATGGTAATTGTTAATCTCACGTACTTTATAGAATTGGAAATC
TTTTCGGAAGTCAGAAACTAATTTAGATTTTAAGGTAATCACTTTAACCTCTCGAATAAGTTTATCATTT
TCATCGTATTTAGTATTCATGCGACTATCCAAAATTTGTGCCACATGCTTAGTGATTTGGCGAGTTTCAA
CCAATTGGCGTTTGATAAAACCAGCTTTATCAAGTTCACTCAAACCTCCACGTTCAGCTTTCGTTAAATT
ATCAAACTTACGTTGAGTGATTAACTTGGCGTTTAGAAGTTGTCTCCAATAGTTTTTCATCTTTTTGACT
ACTTCTTCACTTGGAACGTTATCCGATTTACCACGATTTTTATCAGAACGCGTTAAGACCTTATTGTCTA
TTGAATCGTCTTTAAGGAAACTTTGTGGAACAATGGCATCGACATCATAATCACTTAAACGATTAATATC
TAATTCTTGGTCCACATACATGTCTCTTCCATTTTGGAGATAATAGAGATAGAGCTTTTCATTTTGCAAT
TGAGTATTTTCAACAGGATGCTCTTTAAGAATCTGACTTCCTAATTCTTTGATACCTTCTTCGATTCGTT
TCATACGCTCTCGCGAATTTTTCTGGCCCTTTTGAGTTGTCTGATTTTCACGTGCCATTTCAATAACGAT
ATTTTCTGGCTTATGCCGCCCCATTACTTTGACCAATTCATCAACAACTTTTACAGTCTGTAAAATACCT
TTTTTAATAGCAGGGCTACCAGCTAAATTTGCAATATGTTCATGTAAACTATCGCCTTGTCCAGACACTT
GTGCTTTTTGAATGTCTTCTTTAAATGTCAAACTATCATCATGGATCAGCTGCATAAAATTGCGATTGGC
AAAACCATCTGATTTCAAAAAATCTAATATTGTTTTGCCAGATTGCTTATCCCTAATACCATTAATCAAT
TTTCGAGACAAACGTCCCCAACCAGTATAACGGCGACGTTTAAGCTGTTTCATCACCTTATCATCAAAGA
GGTGAGCATATGTTTTAAGTCTTTCCTCAATCATCTCCCTATCTTCAAATAAGGTCAATGTTAAAACAAT
ATCCTCTAAGATATCTTCATTTTCTTCATTATCCAAAAAATCTTTATCTTTAATAATTTTTAGCAAATCA
TGGTAGGTACCTAATGAAGCATTAAATCTATCTTCAACTCCTGAAATTTCAACACTATCAAAACATTCTA
TTTTTTTGAAATAATCTTCTTTTAATTGCTTAACGGTTACTTTTCGATTTGTTTTGAAGAGTAAATCAAC
AATGGCTTTCTTCTGTTCACCTGAAAGAAATGCTGGTTTTCGCATTCCTTCAGTAACATATTTGACCTTT
GTCAATTCGTTATAAACCGTAAAATACTCATAAAGCAAACTATGTTTTGGTAGTACTTTTTCATTTGGAA
GATTTTTATCAAAGTTTGTCATGCGTTCAATAAATGATTGAGCTGAAGCACCTTTATCGACAACTTCTTC
AAAATTCCATGGGGTAATTGTTTCTTCAGACTTCCGAGTCATCCATGCAAAACGACTATTGCCACGCGCC
AATGGACCAACATAATAAGGAATTCGAAAAGTCAAGATTTTTTCAATCTTCTCACGATTGTCTTTTAAAA
ATGGATAAAAGTCTTCTTGTCTTCTCAAAATAGCATGCAGCTCACCCAAGTGAATTTGATGGGGAATAGA
GCCGTTGTCAAAGGTCCGTTGCTTGCGCAGCAAATCTTCACGATTTAGTTTCACCAATAATTCCTCAGTA
CCATCCATTTTTTCTAAAATTGGTTTGATAAATTTATAAAATTCTTCTTGGCTAGCTCCCCCATCAATAT
AACCTGCATATCCGTTTTTTGATTGATCAAAAAAGATTTCTTTATACTTTTCTGGAAGTTGTTGTCGAAC
TAAAGCTTTTAAAAGAGTCAAGTCTTGATGATGTTCATCGTAGCGTTTAATCATTGAAGCTGATAGGGGA
GCCTTAGTTATTTCAGTATTTACTCTTAGGATATCTGAAAGTAAAATAGCATCTGATAAATTCTTAGCTG
CCAAAAACAAATCAGCATATTGATCTCCAATTTGCGCCAATAAATTATCTAAATCATCATCGTAAGTATC
TTTTGAAAGCTGTAATTTAGCATCTTCTGCCAAATCAAAATTTGATTTAAAATTAGGGGTCAAACCCAAT
GACAAAGCAATGAGATTCCCAAATAAGCCATTTTTCTTCTCACCGGGGAGCTGAGCAATGAGATTTTCTA
ATCGTCTTGATTTACTCAATCGTGCAGAAAGAATCGCTTTAGCATCTACTCCACTTGCGTTAATAGGGTT
TTCTTCAAATAATTGATTGTAGGTTTGTACCAACTGGATAAATAGTTTGTCCACATCACTATTATCAGGA
TTTAAATCTCCCTCAATCAAAAAATGACCACGAAACTTAATCATATGCGCTAAGGCCAAATAGATTAAGC
GCAAATCCGCTTTATCAGTAGAATCTACCAATTTTTTTCGCAGATGATAGATAGTTGGATATTTCTCATG
ATAAGCAACTTCATCTACTATATTTCCAAAAATAGGATGACGTTCATGCTTCTTGTCTTCTTCCACCAAA
AAAGACTCTTCAAGTCGATGAAAGAAACTATCATCTACTTTCGCCATCTCATTTGAAAAAATCTCCTGTA
GATAACAAATACGATTCTTCCGACGTGTATACCTTCTACGAGCTGTCCGTTTGAGACGAGTCGCTTCCGC
TGTCTCTCCACTGTCAAATAAAAGAGCCCCTATAAGATTTTTTTTGATACTGTGGCGGTCTGTATTTCCC
AGAACCTTGAACTTTTTAGACGGAACCTTATATTCATCAGTGATCACCGCCCATCCGACGCTATTTGTGC
CGATAGCTAAGCCTATTGAGTATTTCTTATCCATGGTGAGTGCCTCCTTATAATTTATTTTGTAGTTCCT
TCGAACGAAATCATTGTATCTAACAAACTTCAGAATTTAATCAGAGCCGTTTATTATGCTCGCGTTATCG
ACAATAATATTATTACCAATACTTTCTCAAGATAGAATTAAGACTGTTTTAGATTTGTTAATGTTTCTAT
TGTCAGTATAGTTATAAGACT
Features (pLannotate 1.2.2; 11 found; start..end, strand, type, name):
    335..1069    +  CDS            erm: ERM_STREE - Experimental evidence at protein level: Swiss-Prot protein existence level 1. This protein produces a dimethylation of the adenine residue at position 2085 in 23S rRNA, resulting in reduced affinity between ribosomes and macrolide-lincosamide-streptogramin B antibiotics. From Streptococcus pneumoniae.
   1398..1679    +  CDS            copR: COPR_STRAG - Protein predicted: Swiss-Prot protein existence level 4. Involved in copy control of plasmid pIP501. From Streptococcus agalactiae.
   2390..3877    +  CDS            repS: REPS_STRPY - Protein predicted: Swiss-Prot protein existence level 4. Essential for replication. From Streptococcus pyogenes.
   4566..5249    +  CDS            nisR: NISR_LACLL - Protein inferred from homology: Swiss-Prot protein existence level 3. Member of the two-component regulatory system NisK/NisR involved in the regulation of the biosynthesis of lantibiotic nisin. NisR may function as a regulatory protein. From Lactococcus lactis subsp. lactis (Streptococcus lactis).
   5245..6585    +  CDS            nisK: NISK_LACLL - Protein inferred from homology: Swiss-Prot protein existence level 3. Member of the two-component regulatory system NisK/NisR involved in the regulation of the biosynthesis of lantibiotic nisin. NisK may function as a membrane-associated protein kinase that phosphorylates NisR in response to environmental signals. From Lactococcus lactis subsp. lactis (Streptococcus lactis).
   6624..6918    +  CDS            bla(M) (fragment): β-lactamase lacking the signal sequence; bla(M); allows cytosolic expression of β-lactamase
   7090..7678    +  rep_origin     ori: high-copy-number ColE1/pMB1/pBR322/pUC origin of replication
   7861..7914    +  CDS            lacI (fragment): lac repressor; lacI; The lac repressor binds to the lac operator to inhibit transcription in E. coli. This inhibition can be relieved by adding lactose or isopropyl-β-D-thiogalactopyranoside (IPTG).
   7936..7954    +  promoter       T7 promoter: promoter for bacteriophage T7 RNA polymerase
   8154..8300    -  CDS            pepN (fragment): AMPN_LACLC - Also known as lap. Experimental evidence at protein level: Swiss-Prot protein existence level 1. Aminopeptidase with broad substrate specificity to several peptides. It has more affinity for oligopeptides than for dipeptides. It plays an essential role in the metabolism, it may be involved in nitrogen supply or protein turnover (By similarity). From Lactococcus lactis subsp. cremoris (Streptococcus cremoris).
   8320..12424   -  CDS            dCas9 (fragment): catalytically dead mutant of the Cas9 endonuclease from the Streptococcus pyogenes Type II CRISPR/Cas system RNA-guided DNA-binding protein that lacks endonuclease activity due to the D10A mutation in the RuvC catalytic domain and the H840A mutation in the HNH catalytic domain
