[The description below was written by a language model from this plasmid's Addgene catalogue record and pLannotate feature annotations shown in this document.]
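Description:
pMSP3545-dCas9Str is a 12.6 kb bacterial expression plasmid built on the pMSP3545 backbone, an E. coli/Gram-positive shuttle vector. It places a catalytically dead Cas9 under nisin-inducible control. For propagation in E. coli it carries a ColE1/pUC-type origin, although the catalogue lists it as low copy. For Gram-positive hosts it carries a pIP501-type replicon, annotated as the repS replication gene with the copR copy-control gene. Selection is by erythromycin through an erm rRNA methyltransferase, which modifies 23S rRNA and confers macrolide-lincosamide-streptogramin B resistance. Short fragments of bla, lacI, a T7 promoter and lactococcal pepN are also annotated. These appear to be backbone remnants rather than functional parts.

The payload is a roughly 4.1 kb dCas9 coding sequence on the reverse strand, driven according to the catalogue by the nisA promoter, which the feature tables do not annotate separately. The plasmid also encodes the NisK/NisR two-component system: the membrane sensor kinase NisK responds to external nisin and phosphorylates the regulator NisR, which then activates nisA. dCas9 expression can therefore be induced with nisin without the host supplying these regulators. The record is inconsistent about the origin of the insert. The catalogue gives its species as Streptococcus pneumoniae, whereas the annotation matches it to the Streptococcus pyogenes dCas9 carrying the D10A and H840A mutations.

No guide RNA cassette is annotated, so guides are presumably supplied separately. The associated publication describes a multiplex CRISPR interference system in Enterococcus faecalis, where dCas9 binding blocks transcription of targeted genes, used to study stage-specific genetic requirements for biofilm formation. The depositor and repository-sequenced records give essentially identical feature maps.
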