Addgene plasmid #153516: pMSP3545-dCas9Str
Purpose: Expresses dCas9str under nisin-inducible nisA promoter in pMSP3545 backbone
Depositing lab: Kimberly Kline. Depositing organization: Nanyang Technological University (NTU). Publication: Multiplex CRISPRi System Enables the Study of Stage-Specific Biofilm Genetic Requirements in Enterococcus faecalis. Afonina I, Ong J, Chua J, Lu T, Kline KA. mBio. 2020 Oct 20;11(5):e01101-20. doi: 10.1128/mBio.01101-20. PubMed 33082254.
Backbone
  Vector backbone: pMSP3545
  Backbone manufacturer: Gary Dunny
  Backbone size w/o insert (bp): 8514
  Total vector size (bp): 12621
  Vector type: Bacterial Expression
Growth in bacteria
  Bacterial resistance: Erythromycin, 200 μg/mL
  Growth temperature: 37°C
  Growth strain: DH5alpha
  Copy number: Low Copy
Gene/Insert
  Gene/Insert name: dCas9Str
  Species: inactivated dCas9 from Streptococcus pneumoniae
  Promoter: nisA
  Cloning method: Ligation Independent Cloning
  Sequencing primers: 5′ cagcgagtcagtgagcgag; 3′ cgcgagcataataaacggctc
Terms and licenses: Academic/Nonprofit Terms; Industry Terms: Not Available to Industry
How to cite: pMSP3545-dCas9Str was a gift from Kimberly Kline (Addgene plasmid # 153516 ; http://n2t.net/addgene:153516 ; RRID:Addgene_153516)
